>Addgene plasmid #27692 | Amph1-pmCherryN1 | addgene full sequence | sequence record 246248 | Addgene NGS Result
CGTTACATAACTTACGGTAAATGGCCCGCCTGGCTGACCGCCCAACGACCCCCGCCCATTGACGTCAATA
ATGACGTATGTTCCCATAGTAACGCCAATAGGGACTTTCCATTGACGTCAATGGGTGGAGTATTTACGGT
AAACTGCCCACTTGGCAGTACATCAAGTGTATCATATGCCAAGTACGCCCCCTATTGACGTCAATGACGG
TAAATGGCCCGCCTGGCATTATGCCCAGTACATGACCTTATGGGACTTTCCTACTTGGCAGTACATCTAC
GTATTAGTCATCGCTATTACCATGGTGATGCGGTTTTGGCAGTACATCAATGGGCGTGGATAGCGGTTTG
ACTCACGGGGATTTCCAAGTCTCCACCCCATTGACGTCAATGGGAGTTTGTTTTGGCACCAAAATCAACG
GGACTTTCCAAAATGTCGTAACAACTCCGCCCCATTGACGCAAATGGGCGGTAGGCGTGTACGGTGGGAG
GTCTATATAAGCAGAGCTGGTTTAGTGAACCGTCAGATCCGCTAGCGCTACCGGACTCAGATCTCGAGCT
CAAGCTTCGAATTCACCATGGCCGACATCAAGACGGGCATCTTCGCCAAAAACGTGCAAAAGCGCCTCAA
CCGCGCGCAGGAAAAGGTCCTCCAGAAGCTGGGGAAGGCTGACGAGACAAAAGATGAACAGTTTGAAGAA
TATGTCCAGAACTTCAAACGGCAGGAGGCAGAGGGTACCAGACTTCAGCGAGAACTCCGGGGATATTTAG
CAGCAATCAAAGGTATGCAGGAGGCCTCAATGAAGCTCACTGAATCTCTACATGAAGTCTACGAGCCAGA
CTGGTATGGACGGGAAGATGTAAAGATGGTTGGTGAGAAGTGTGATGTGCTGTGGGAAGACTTCCATCAA
AAGCTAGTGGATGGCTCCTTGCTGACACTGGACACCTACCTGGGCCAGTTTCCTGACATAAAGAATCGCA
TCGCTAAGCGCAGCAGGAAGCTTGTGGATTATGATAGTGCTCGCCATCACCTGGAGGCTCTGCAGAGTTC
CAAACGGAAAGATGAGAGTCGGATCTCTAAGGCAGAAGAGGAGTTTCAGAAAGCACAGAAAGTGTTTGAA
GAGTTCAATGTTGACTTACAAGAAGAGTTGCCGTCATTGTGGTCAAGTCGAGTTGGCTTTTACGTCAATA
CTTTCAAAAATGTCTCCAGCCTTGAGGCCAAGTTTCATAAGGAAATCGCAGTGCTTTGCCACAAGCTCTA
TGAAGTGATGACGAAACTCGGTGATCAGCATGCTGACAAGGCCTTCAGCATTCAAGGAGCTCCCAGTGAC
TCGGGTCCTCTTCGCATTGCAAAGACACCATCACCTCCAGAGGAGCCTTCTCCCCTGCCCAGCCCCACGG
CTAGTCCCAACCACACATTAGCACCTGCATCTCCTGCCCCAGTGCGACCCAGATCACCTTCACAGACAAG
GAAAGGGCCTCCTGTCCCACCTCTGCCTAAAGTCACCCCAACAAAGGAACTGAAACAGGAGAACATCATC
AATTTCTTTGAGGACAACTTTGTACCAGAAATCAATGTGACAACACCTTCCCAGAACGAAGTCTTGGAGG
TGAAGAAGGAAGAGACTTTGCTGGATTTGGACTTTGACCCTTTCAAGCCCGATGTGGCTCCGGCAGGTTC
TGCTGCAGCGACCCACTCTCCCATGTCTCAGACATTGCCCTGGGACTTATGGACGACAAGCACTGATTTG
GTACAACCAGCTTCTGGGGGTTCATTTAATGATTTCACCCAGGCCCAGGACACTTCATTATTCACCATGC
AGACAGATCAGAATATGGCTGAAACTGAGCAGGCTCTACCTACAGAGCCCCAAGCCGAAGAGCCTCCTGC
CACTGCTGCTGCACCTACTGCTGGGCTGGACCTTGGGCTAGAGATGGAGGAGCCAAAGGAGGAGGCTGTG
ATCCCTCCCGCAACTGATACTGGCGAGACTGTGGAAACTGCAGTGCCAACTGAGGGTGCCCCGGTGGAGG
AAGCAGAGGCAGAGAAGGCAGCCCTCCCTGCTGGAGAAGGAGGAAGTCCAGAGGGAGCCAAAATTGACGG
GGAAAGCACGGAGCTTGCAATCAGTGAGAGCCCTCAACCAGTGGAGCCCGAAGCGGGTGCTCCTCAGGTC
ATCCCTTCTGTTGTCATTGAGCCAGCCTCCAACCATGAAGGAGAAGGAGAACACCAAGAAACTGCTACGG
GTACTGAACCGAGGGAGGCCGCTGAGGATGTGGCTGCCCAGGGCTCAGCGGGTGAGAAGCAGGAAGTGGC
TACAGAGCCCACGCCTCTGGATTCTCAGGCAACTCTGCCTGCATCTGCAGGTGCTGTGGATGCCTCGCTG
TCTGCAGGGGATGCCACTCAGGAACTGCCTCCTGGCTTTCTCTACAAGGTGGAAACCCTGCATGATTTCG
AGGCAGCGAACTCTGATGAACTTAACCTACAAAGGGGTGACGTGGTACTCGTGGTGCCTTCAGACTCAGA
AGCCGACCAGGATGCAGGCTGGTTGGTGGGGGTGAAGGAGTCAGACTGGCTTCAGTACAGAGACCTGGCC
ACGTACAAAGGCCTCTTTCCAGAGAACTTCACGCGGCGCCTGGAGGGACATGGTACAGGATCAACTGGTA
GTGGAAGTAGTACCCGGGATCCACCGGTCGCCACCATGGTGAGCAAGGGCGAGGAGGATAACATGGCCAT
CATCAAGGAGTTCATGCGCTTCAAGGTGCACATGGAGGGCTCCGTGAACGGCCACGAGTTCGAGATCGAG
GGCGAGGGCGAGGGCCGCCCCTACGAGGGCACCCAGACCGCCAAGCTGAAGGTGACCAAGGGTGGCCCCC
TGCCCTTCGCCTGGGACATCCTGTCCCCTCAGTTCATGTACGGCTCCAAGGCCTACGTGAAGCACCCCGC
CGACATCCCCGACTACTTGAAGCTGTCCTTCCCCGAGGGCTTCAAGTGGGAGCGCGTGATGAACTTCGAG
GACGGCGGCGTGGTGACCGTGACCCAGGACTCCTCCCTGCAGGACGGCGAGTTCATCTACAAGGTGAAGC
TGCGCGGCACCAACTTCCCCTCCGACGGCCCCGTAATGCAGAAGAAGACCATGGGCTGGGAGGCCTCCTC
CGAGCGGATGTACCCCGAGGACGGCGCCCTGAAGGGCGAGATCAAGCAGAGGCTGAAGCTGAAGGACGGC
GGCCACTACGACGCTGAGGTCAAGACCACCTACAAGGCCAAGAAGCCCGTGCAGCTGCCCGGCGCCTACA
ACGTCAACATCAAGTTGGACATCACCTCCCACAACGAGGACTACACCATCGTGGAACAGTACGAACGCGC
CGAGGGCCGCCACTCCACCGGCGGCATGGACGAGCTGTACAATAAAGCGGCCGCGACTCTAGATCATAAT
CAGCCATACCACATTTGTAGAGGTTTTACTTGCTTTAAAAAACCTCCCACACCTCCCCCTGAACCTGAAA
CATAAAATGAATGCAATTGTTGTTGTTAACTTGTTTATTGCAGCTTATAATGGTTACAAATAAAGCAATA
GCATCACAAATTTCACAAATAAAGCATTTTTTTCACTGCATTCTAGTTGTGGTTTGTCCAAACTCATCAA
TGTATCTTAAGGCGTAAATTGTAAGCGTTAATATTTTGTTAAAATTCGCGTTAAATTTTTGTTAAATCAG
CTCATTTTTTAACCAATAGGCCGAAATCGGCAAAATCCCTTATAAATCAAAAGAATAGACCGAGATAGGG
T
[37 nt withheld, positions 3782-3818]
AAAGAACGTGGACTCCAACGTCAAAGG
[49 nt withheld, positions 3846-3894]
T
[91 nt withheld, positions 3896-3986]
G
[124 nt withheld, positions 3988-4111]
CAGGTGGCACTTTTCGGGGAAATGTGCGCGGAACCCCTATTTGTTTATTTTTCTAAATACATTCAAATAT
GTATCCGCTCATGAGACAATAACCCTGATAAATGCTTCAATAATATTGAAAAAGGAAGAGTCCTGAGGCG
GAAAGAACCAGCTGTGGAATGTGTGTCAGTTAGGGTGTGGAAAGTCCCCAGGCTCCCCAGCAGGCAGAAG
TATGCAAAGCATGCATCTCAATTAGTCAGCAACCAGGTGTGGAAAGTCCCCAGGCTCCCCAGCAGGCAGA
AGTATGCAAAGCATGCATCTCAATTAGTCAGCAACCATAGTCCCGCCCCTAACTCCGCCCATCCCGCCCC
TAACTCCGCCCAGTTCCGCCCATTCTCCGCCCCATGGCTGACTAATTTTTTTTATTTATGCAGAGGCCGA
GGCCGCCTCGGCCTCTGAGCTATTCCAGAAGTAGTGAGGAGGCTTTTTTGGAGGCCTAGGCTTTTGCAAA
GATCGATCAAGAGACAGGATGAGGATCGTTTCGCATGATTGAACAAGATGGATTGCACGCAGGTTCTCCG
GCCGCTTGGGTGGAGAGGCTATTCGGCTATGACTGGGCACAACAGACAATCGGCTGCTCTGATGCCGCCG
TGTTCCGGCTGTCAGCGCAGGGGCGCCCGGTTCTTTTTGTCAAGACCGACCTGTCCGGTGCCCTGAATGA
ACTGCAAGACGAGGCAGCGCGGCTATCGTGGCTGGCCACGACGGGCGTTCCTTGCGCAGCTGTGCTCGAC
GTTGTCACTGAAGCGGGAAGGGACTGGCTGCTATTGGGCGAAGTGCCGGGGCAGGATCTCCTGTCATCTC
ACCTTGCTCCTGCCGAGAAAGTATCCATCATGGCTGATGCAATGCGGCGGCTGCATACGCTTGATCCGGC
TACCTGCCCATTCGACCACCAAGCGAAACATCGCATCGAGCGAGCACGTACTCGGATGGAAGCCGGTCTT
GTCGATCAGGATGATCTGGACGAAGAGCATCAGGGGCTCGCGCCAGCCGAACTGTTCGCCAGGCTCAAGG
CGAGCATGCCCGACGGCGAGGATCTCGTCGTGACCCATGGCGATGCCTGCTTGCCGAATATCATGGTGGA
AAATGGCCGCTTTTCTGGATTCATCGACTGTGGCCGGCTGGGTGTGGCGGACCGCTATCAGGACATAGCG
TTGGCTACCCGTGATATTGCTGAAGAGCTTGGCGGCGAATGGGCTGACCGCTTCCTCGTGCTTTACGGTA
TCGCCGCTCCCGATTCGCAGCGCATCGCCTTCTATCGCCTTCTTGACGAGTTCTTCTGAGCGGGACTCTG
GGGTTCGAAATGACCGACCAAGCGACGCCCAACCTGCCATCACGAGATTTCGATTCCACCGCCGCCTTCT
ATGAAAGGTTGGGCTTCGGAATCGTTTTCCGGGACGCCGGCTGGATGATCCTCCAGCGCGGGGATCTCAT
GCTGGAGTTCTTCGCCCACCCTAGGGGGAGGCTAACTGAAACACGGAAGGAGACAATACCGGAAGGAACC
CGCGCTATGACGGCAATAAAAAGACAGAATAAAACGCACGGTGTTGGGTCGTTTGTTCATAAACGCGGGG
TTCGGTCCCAGGGCTGGCACTCTGTCGATACCCCACCGAGACCCCATTGGGGCCAATACGCCCGCGTTTC
TTCCTTTTCCCCACCCCACCCCCCAAGTTCGGGTGAAGGCCCAGGGCTCGCAGCCAACGTCGGGGCGGCA
GGCCCTGCCATAGCCTCAGGTTACTCATATATACTTTAGATTGATTTAAAACTTCATTTTTAATTTAAAA
GGATCTAGGTGAAGATCCTTTTTGATAATCTCATGACCAAAATCCCTTAACGTGAGTTTTCGTTCCACTG
AGCGTCAGACCCCGTAGAAAAGATCAAAGGATCTTCTTGAGATCCTTTTTTTCTGCGCGTAATCTGCTGC
TTGCAAACAAAAAAACCACCGCTACCAGCGGTGGTTTGTTTGCCGGATCAAGAGCTACCAACTCTTTTTC
CGAAGGTAACTGGCTTCAGCAGAGCGCAGATACCAAATACTGTTCTTCTAGTGTAGCCGTAGTTAGGCCA
CCACTTCAAGAACTCTGTAGCACCGCCTACATACCTCGCTCTGCTAATCCTGTTACCAGTGGCTGCTGCC
AGTGGCGATAAGTCGTGTCTTACCGGGTTGGACTCAAGACGATAGTTACCGGATAAGGCGCAGCGGTCGG
GCTGAACGGGGGGTTCGTGCACACAGCCCAGCTTKGAGCGAACGACCTACACCGAACTGAGATACCTACA
GCGTGAGCTATGAGAAAGCGCCACGCTTCCCGAAGGGAGAAAGGCGGACAGGTATCCGGTAAGCGGCAGG
GTCGGAACAGGAGAGCGCACGAGGGAGCTTCCAGGGGGAAACGCCTGGTATCTTTATAGTCCTGTCGGGT
TTCGCCACCTCTGACTTGAGCGTCGATTTTTGTGATGCTCGTCAGGGGGGCGGAGCCTATGGAAAAACGC
CAGCAACGCGGCCTTTTTACGGTTCCTGGCCTTTTGCTGGCCTTTTGCTCACATGTTCTTTCCTGCGTTA
TCCCCTGATTCTGTGGATAACCGTATTACCGCCATGCATTAGTTATTAATAGTAATCAATTACGGGGTCA
TTAGTTCATAGCCCATATATGGAGTTCCG
Features (pLannotate 1.2.2; 16 found; start..end, strand, type, name):
      1..304     +  enhancer       CMV enhancer: human cytomegalovirus immediate early enhancer
    305..508     +  promoter       CMV promoter: human cytomegalovirus (CMV) immediate early promoter
    531..574     +  misc_feature   MCS (fragment): multiple cloning site
    578..2635    +  CDS            Amph: AMPH_MOUSE - Also known as Amph1. Experimental evidence at protein level: Swiss-Prot protein existence level 1. May participate in mechanisms of regulated exocytosis in synapses and certain endocrine cell types. May control the properties of the membrane associated cytoskeleton (By similarity). From Mus musculus (Mouse).
   2696..3402    +  CDS            mCherry (fragment): monomeric derivative of DsRed fluorescent protein (Shaner et al., 2004) mammalian codon-optimized
   3422..3505    +  CDS            large T antigen (fragment): large T antigen from SV40 (simian virus 40)
   3528..3649    +  polyA_signal   SV40 poly(A) signal: SV40 polyadenylation signal
   3683..4111    -  rep_origin     f1 ori (sequence partly withheld): f1 bacteriophage origin of replication; arrow indicates direction of (+) strand synthesis
   4138..4242    +  promoter       AmpR promoter: bla
   4244..4601    +  promoter       SV40 promoter: SV40 enhancer and early promoter
   4636..5430    +  CDS            NeoR/KanR: aminoglycoside phosphotransferase from Tn5; aph(3')-II (or nptII); confers resistance to neomycin, kanamycin, and G418 (Geneticin®)
   5451..5603    +  CDS            ble (fragment): BLE_KLEPN - Experimental evidence at protein level: Swiss-Prot protein existence level 1. Binding protein with a strong affinity to the bleomycin family of antibiotics. Binds to CL990; an antimitotic-antibiotic compound. From Klebsiella pneumoniae.
   5662..5709    +  polyA_signal   HSV TK poly(A) signal: herpes simplex virus thymidine kinase polyadenylation signal (Cole and Stacy, 1985)
   5800..5816    -  polyA_signal   bGH poly(A) signal (fragment): bovine growth hormone polyadenylation signal
   6038..6626    +  rep_origin     ori: high-copy-number ColE1/pMB1/pBR322/pUC origin of replication
   6741..6800    +  enhancer       CMV enhancer (fragment): human cytomegalovirus immediate early enhancer
