[The description below was written by a language model from this plasmid's Addgene catalogue record and pLannotate feature annotations shown in this document.]
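Description:
Amph1-pmCherryN1 is a mammalian expression plasmid built on the Clontech pmCherry-N1 backbone and carrying mouse amphiphysin 1 (Amph) fused at its C terminus to the red fluorescent protein mCherry. The roughly 2.1 kb amphiphysin coding sequence, derived from an IMAGE/MGC cDNA clone, was inserted between the EcoRI and XmaI sites of the multiple cloning site, both of which remain intact. This places it downstream of the human cytomegalovirus immediate early enhancer and promoter and upstream of the mCherry open reading frame, with a short linker region between the two. Transcription of the fusion ends at an SV40 polyadenylation signal. The sequenced construct is 6,800 nt, consistent with the stated backbone plus insert.

The plasmid replicates in E. coli from a high-copy ColE1/pUC-type origin and also carries an f1 phage origin. A single Tn5 aminoglycoside phosphotransferase gene (NeoR/KanR) serves as the marker in both hosts. A bacterial bla-type promoter drives it for kanamycin selection in bacteria, and the SV40 enhancer/early promoter drives it for G418 selection of stably transfected mammalian cells, with an HSV TK polyadenylation signal downstream. The short large T antigen, ble and bGH poly(A) fragments in the annotation appear to be partial matches to backbone sequence rather than functional elements.

The associated publication is a survey of the molecular dynamics of mammalian clathrin-mediated endocytosis. This suggests the construct is used to express fluorescently labelled amphiphysin 1 in cultured mammalian cells for live-cell imaging of its localisation and recruitment during endocytic events.
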