Addgene plasmid #27692: Amph1-pmCherryN1
Depositing lab: Christien Merrifield. Depositing organization: MRC Laboratory of Molecular Biology. Publication: A high precision survey of the molecular dynamics of Mammalian clathrin-mediated endocytosis. Taylor MJ, Perrais D, Merrifield CJ. PLoS Biol. 2011 Mar . 9(3):e1000604. 10.1371/journal.pbio.1000604 PubMed 21445324.
Backbone
  Vector backbone: pmCherry-N1
  Backbone manufacturer: Clontech
  Backbone size w/o insert (bp): 4722
  Vector type: Mammalian Expression
  Selectable markers: Neomycin (select with G418)
Growth in bacteria
  Bacterial resistance: Kanamycin, 50 μg/mL
  Growth temperature: 37°C
  Growth strain: DH5alpha
  Copy number: Unknown
Gene/Insert
  Gene/Insert name: Amphiphysin 1
  Species: M. musculus (mouse)
  Insert size (bp): 2100
  Entrez Gene: Amph
  Tag / fusion protein: mCherry (C terminal on insert)
  Cloning method: Restriction Enzyme; 5′ cloning site EcoRI (not destroyed); 3′ cloning site XmaI (not destroyed)
  Sequencing primers: 5′ CMV-F; 3′ mCherry-R 5'-TTGGTCACCTTCAGCTTGG
Terms and licenses: Academic/Nonprofit Terms; Industry Terms: Not Available to Industry
Depositor comments: Cloned from IMAGE clone: 5686478 (MGC:64773).
How to cite: Amph1-pmCherryN1 was a gift from Christien Merrifield (Addgene plasmid # 27692 ; http://n2t.net/addgene:27692 ; RRID:Addgene_27692)
