>Addgene plasmid #27692 | Amph1-pmCherryN1 | addgene partial sequence | sequence record 34028 | 27692 with mCherry-R
AGCGCATGAACTCCTTGATGATGGCCATGTTATCCTCCTCGCCCTTGCTCACCATGGTGGCGACCGGTGG
ATCCCGGGTACTACTTCCACTACCAGTTGATCCTGTACCATGTCCCTCCAGGCGCCGCGTGAAGTTCTCT
GGAAAGAGGCCTTTGTACGTGGCCAGGTCTCTGTACTGAAGCCAGTCTGACTCCTTCACCCCCACCAACC
AGCCTGCATCCTGGTCGGCTTCTGAGTCTGAAGGCACCACGAGTACCACGTCACCCCTTTGTAGGTTAAG
TTCATCAGAGTTCGCTGCCTCGAAATCATGCAGGGTTTCCACCTTGTAGAGAAAGCCAGGAGGCAGTTCC
TGAGTGGCATCCCCTGCAGACAGCGAGGCATCCACAGCACCTGCAGATGCAGGCAGAGTTGCCTGAGAAT
CCAGAGGCGTGGGCTCTGTAGCCACTTCCTGCTTCTCACCCGCTGAGCCCTGGGCAGCCACATCCTCAGC
GGCCTCCCTCGGTTCAGTACCCGTAGCAGTTTCTTGGTGTTCTCCTTCTCCTTCATGGTTGGAGGCTGGC
TCAATGACAACAGAAGGGATGACCTGAGGAGCACCCGCTTCGGGCTCCACTGGTTGAGGGCTCTCACTGA
TTGCAAGCTCCGTGCTTTCCCCGTCAATTTTGGCTCCCTCTGGACTTCCTCCTTCTCCAGCA
