>Addgene plasmid #27692 | Amph1-pmCherryN1 | addgene partial sequence | sequence record 45008 | pEXFP-3 5'-CAGGTTCAGGGGGAGGTGTGG-3'
CTCTACAATGTGGTATGGCTGATTATGATCTAGAGTCGCGGCCGCTTTATTGTACAGCTCGTCCATGCCG
CCGGTGGAGTGGCGGCCCTCGGCGCGTTCGTACTGTTCCACGATGGTGTAGTCCTCGTTGTGGGAGGTGA
TGTCCAACTTGATGTTGACGTTGTAGGCGCCGGGCAGCTGCACGGGCTTCTTGGCCTTGTAGGTGGTCTT
GACCTCAGCGTCGTAGTGGCCGCCGTCCTTCAGCTTCAGCCTCTGCTTGATCTCGCCCTTCAGGGCGCCG
TCCTCGGGGTACATCCGCTCGGAGGAGGCCTCCCAGCCCATGGTCTTCTTCTGCATTACGGGGCCGTCGG
AGGGGAAGTTGGTGCCGCGCAGCTTCACCTTGTAGATGAACTCGCCGTCCTGCAGGGAGGAGTCCTGGGT
CACGGTCACCACGCCGCCGTCCTCGAAGTTCATCACGCGCTCCCACTTGAAGCCCTCGGGGAAGGACAGC
TTCAAGTAGTCGGGGATGTCGGCGGGGTGCTTCACGTAGGCCTTGGAGCCGTACATGAACTGAGGGGACA
GGATGTCCCAGGCGAAGGGCAGGGGGCCACCCTTGGTCACCTTCAGCTTGGCGGTCTGGGTGCCCTCGTA
GGGGCGGCCCTCGCCCTCGCCCTCGATCTCGAACTCGTGGCCGTTCACGGAGCCCTCCATGTGCACCTTG
AAGCGCATGAACTCCTTGATGATGGCCATGTTATCCTCCTCGCCCTTGCTCACCATGGTGGCGACCGGTG
GATCCCGGGTACTACTTCCACTACCAGTTGATCCTGTACCATGTCCCTCCAGGCGCCG
